>Addgene plasmid #127256 | ELL2mRNA+polyA | addgene full sequence | sequence record 249672 | Addgene NGS Result
GGATCAGGCCAAATCGGCCGAGCTCGAATTCGTCGAGAGCGGGATAAGTTGGCGCGTCACCTAGACGTCA
GCCTCTTACCTCTCGGACGTCCCGTCCCAGGAGCAAAACTCTAGTGACTTTGGGCCCGCCCCCGTGAGAG
TGGAGGGCGGCCGATGAGGGCGGTTCTGAAGGGAACAAGACCAATGAGACGAGCCCGGGGCGGGGCGCGG
GGCCGGAGGGTGGGGCGGGTGGCGGCGGTGGCAGTCCGAGGTCTGGCTCCGCGCAGTATATGACAGTACG
TCAGCAGCGGGATGGCCCTAGCAGTGGCGGCGGCTGCAGAAGCCCAAGCAGCCGCGGCCGCAGTGGAGGC
TAGAGCCGGAGCGGCGGCGGCGGCGGCACCCCGGGGAGTTTAAGATGGCGGCGGGGGGGACAGGGGGCCT
GCGGGAGGAGCAGCGCTATGGGCTGTCGTGCGGACGGCTGGGGCAGGACAACATCACCGTACTGCATGTG
AAGCTCACCGAGACGGCGATCCGGGCGCTCGAGACTTACCAGAGCCACAAGAATTTAATTCCTTTTCGAC
CTTCAATCCAGTTCCAAGGACTCCACGGGCTTGTCAAAATTCCCAAAAATGATCCCCTCAATGAAGTTCA
TAACTTTAACTTTTATTTGTCAAATGTGGGCAAAGACAACCCTCAGGGCAGCTTTGACTGCATCCAGCAA
ACATTCTCCAGCTCTGGAGCCTCCCAGCTCAATTGCCTGGGATTTATACAAGATAAAATTACAGTGTGTG
CAACAAACGACTCGTATCAGATGACACGAGAAAGAATGACCCAGGCAGAGGAGGAATCCCGCAACCGAAG
CACAAAAGTTATCAAACCCGGTGGACCATATGTAGGGAAAAGAGTGCAAATTCGGAAAGCACCTCAAGCT
GTTTCAGATACAGTTCCTGAGAGGAAAAGGTCAACCCCCATGAACCCTGCAAATACAATTCGAAAGACAC
ATAGCAGCAGCACCATCTCTCAGAGGCCATACAGGGACAGGGTGATTCACTTACTGGCCCTGAAGGCCTA
CAAGAAACCGGAGCTACTTGCTAGACTCCAGAAAGATGGTGTCAATCAAAAAGACAAGAACTCCCTGGGA
GCAATTCTGCAACAGGTAGCCAATCTGAATTCTAAGGACCTCTCATATACCTTAAAGGATTATGTTTTTA
AAGAGCTTCAAAGAGACTGGCCTGGATACAGTGAAATAGACAGACGGTCATTGGAGTCAGTGCTCTCTAG
AAAACTAAATCCGTCTCAGAATGCTACAGGCACCAGCCGTTCAGAATCTCCTGTATGTTCTAGTAGAGAT
GCTGTATCTTCTCCTCAGAAACGGCTTTTGGATTCAGAGTTTATTGATCCTTTAATGAATAAAAAAGCCC
GAATATCTCACCTGACGAACAGAGTACCACCAACACTAAATGGTCATTTGAATCCCACCAGTGAAAAATC
GGCTGCAGGCCTCCCACTGCCCCCTGCGGCTGCTGCCATCCCCACCCCTCCACCGCTGCCTTCAACCTAT
CTGCCCATCTCACATCCTCCTCAGATTGTAAATTCTAACTCCAACTCCCCTAGCACTCCAGAAGGCCGGG
GGACTCAAGACCTACCTGTTGACAGTTTTAGTCAAAACGATAGTATCTATGAGGACCAGCAAGACAAATA
TACCTCTAGGACTTCTCTGGAAACCTTACCCCCTGGTTCCGTTCTACTAAAGTGTCCAAAGCCTATGGAA
GAAAACCATTCAATGTCTCACAAAAAGTCCAAAAAGAAGTCTAAAAAACATAAGGAAAAGGACCAAATAA
AAAAGCACGACATTGAGACTATTGAGGAAAAGGAGGAAGATCTTAAGAGAGAAGAGGAAATTGCCAAGCT
AAATAACTCCAGTCCAAATTCCAGTGGAGGAGTTAAAGAGGATTGCACTGCCTCCATGGAACCTTCAGCA
ATTGAACTCCCAGATTATTTGATAAAATATATCGCTATCGTCTCCTATGAGCAACGCCAGAATTATAAGG
ATGACTTCAATGCAGAGTATGATGAGTACAGAGCTTTGCATGCCAGGATGGAGACTGTAGCTAGAAGATT
TATCAAACTAGATGCACAAAGAAAGCGCCTTTCTCCAGGCTCAAAAGAGTATCAGAATGTTCATGAAGAA
GTCTTACAAGAATATCAGAAGATAAAGCAGTCTAGTCCCAATTACCATGAAGAAAAATACAGATGTGAAT
ATCTTCATAACAAGCTGGCTCACATCAAAAGGCTAATAGGTGAATTTGACCAACAGCAAGCAGAGTCATG
GTCCTAGAACTCTGCTTGGACCAGAAGATGTGAATAAACTTAAGCTTGGAAAAAAAAAAAAAAAAAAAAA
AAAAAAAAAAACGCGTAACCCCCCATTGCAATGGTTGCCTTAAGGTGTTTGCTAGTTGTGTACATAGTGT
GGTTAATCATTAGCTACACTGCTTCCCACTTGATTAGAGCAATGGGAAGCATACTGTGGCCTACCAGCAT
CTGGAAGTGTGTGCTCGATCTGTATGTGTGCAGAGGTGGTGTGGATGTGAGCGTGCATGAAGGAAAAAAA
GCTGCTACTCCTAGTAGGCCAAACGCTCAGGTTAAACAACTGACGAGTGTTACTGTAGGGTGTTTTTTTG
TTTTTTTGTTTTTTTTCTTCTATCAAATTGCTACTTTTGTTGTGGAAGACAAAAGCATTTCCATTTCAAC
GAGTTTGTCAGCTTTATTAATGTTGGGCAAAAATTGATATGTCATGAAAATGAAACAGATCTATAGTTTT
GGGACAAAATTATAAAATGAAATGTGTAGGTAACCTATTTATATACTGCTATAAAGTATTTTTTGAAGAG
AGATATGCAAAGAAGCTATTACCTACATAAGAGGTATATTTAAAGATTTTTTTTTTTTCATCCTGGTGCC
AGGAATATAAAAAAGAGTGGATATATTTAACCATAACATACTGTGATTCATCAAACAGCACAAACTTTCA
TTTCATGGAGTTTATCTGTTGACATTGATTTAAACTGTCACTTGTTTTATCATGTGGGAACATAAGTTAT
GTGGTCAAAAATATAAGGATTTTGAATTAATGTTGATTCAAGTTGTATTGTCTTTTCAAAGTGCTGCCAG
TTGAAAAGGGAAGCATTATGTTTACAAATCTGTTTTGAAATGTTTGCCAAAATTTTGGTAGTGTCTTTAA
TAAAGATGTTTGTCTCCAGCATCCAGNAAAAAAAAAAAAAAAACTCTCCAGCGCTGGATCCGGCCATAAG
GGCCTGATCCTTCGAGGGGGGGCCCGGTACCAGCTTTTGTTCCCTTTAGTGAGGGTTAATTTCGAGCTTG
GCGTAATCATGGTCATAGCTGTTTCCTGTGTGAAATTGTTATCCGCTCACAATTCCACACAACATACGAG
CCGGAAGCATAAAGTGTAAAGCCTGGGGTGCCTAATGAGTGAGCTAACTCACATTAATTGCGTTGCGCTC
ACTGCCCGCTTTCCAGTCGGGAAACCTGTCGTGCCAGCTGCATTAATGAATCGGCCAACGCGCGGGGAGA
GGCGGTTTGCGTATTGGGCGCTCTTCCGCTTCCTCGCTCACTGACTCGCTGCGCTCGGTCGTTCGGCTGC
GGCGAGCGGTATCAGCTCACTCAAAGGCGGTAATACGGTTATCCACAGAATCAGGGGATAACGCAGGAAA
GAACATGTGAGCAAAAGGCCAGCAAAAGGCCAGGAACCGTAAAAAGGCCGCGTTGCTGGCGTTTTTCCAT
AGGCTCCGCCCCCCTGACGAGCATCACAAAAATCGACGCTCAAGTCAGAGGTGGCGAAACCCGACAGGAC
TATAAAGATACCAGGCGTTTCCCCCTGGAAGCTCCCTCGTGCGCTCTCCTGTTCCGACCCTGCCGCTTAC
CGGATACCTGTCCGCCTTTCTCCCTTCGGGAAGCGTGGCGCTTTCTCATAGCTCACGCTGTAGGTATCTC
AGTTCGGTGTAGGTCGTTCGCTCCAAGCTGGGCTGTGTGCACGAACCCCCCGTTCAGCCCGACCGCTGCG
CCTTATCCGGTAACTATCGTCTTGAGTCCAACCCGGTAAGACACGACTTATCGCCACTGGCAGCAGCCAC
TGGTAACAGGATTAGCAGAGCGAGGTATGTAGGCGGTGCTACAGAGTTCTTGAAGTGGTGGCCTAACTAC
GGCTACACTAGAAGAACAGTATTTGGTATCTGCGCTCTGCTGAAGCCAGTTACCTTCGGAAAAAGAGTTG
GTAGCTCTTGATCCGGCAAACAAACCACCGCTGGTAGCGGTGGTTTTTTTGTTTGCAAGCAGCAGATTAC
GCGCAGAAAAAAAGGATCTCAAGAAGATCCTTTGATCTTTTCTACGGGGTCTGACGCTCAGTGGAACGAA
AACTCACGTTAAGGGATTTTGGTCATGAGATTATCAAAAAGGATCTTCACCTAGATCCTTTTAAATTAAA
AATGAAGTTTTAAATCAATCTAAAGTATATATGAGTAAACTTGGTCTGACAGTTACCAATGCTTAATCAG
TGAGGCACCTATCTCAGCGATCTGTCTATTTCGTTCATCCATAGTTGCCTGACTCCCCGTCGTGTAGATA
ACTACGATACGGGAGGGCTTACCATCTGGCCCCAGTGCTGCAATGATACCGCGAGACCCACGCTCACCGG
CTCCAGATTTATCAGCAATAAACCAGCCAGCCGGAAGGGCCGAGCGCAGAAGTGGTCCTGCAACTTTATC
CGCCTCCATCCAGTCTATTAATTGTTGCCGGGAAGCTAGAGTAAGTAGTTCGCCAGTTAATAGTTTGCGC
AACGTTGTTGCCATTGCTACAGGCATCGTGGTGTCACGCTCGTCGTTTGGTATGGCTTCATTCAGCTCCG
GTTCCCAACGATCAAGGCGAGTTACATGATCCCCCATGTTGTGCAAAAAAGCGGTTAGCTCCTTCGGTCC
TCCGATCGTTGTCAGAAGTAAGTTGGCCGCAGTGTTATCACTCATGGTTATGGCAGCACTGCATAATTCT
CTTACTGTCATGCCATCCGTAAGATGCTTTTCTGTGACTGGTGAGTACTCAACCAAGTCATTCTGAGAAT
AGTGTATGCGGCGACCGAGTTGCTCTTGCCCGGCGTCAATACGGGATAATACCGCGCCACATAGCAGAAC
TTTAAAAGTGCTCATCATTGGAAAACGTTCTTCGGGGCGAAAACTCTCAAGGATCTTACCGCTGTTGAGA
TCCAGTTCGATGTAACCCACTCGTGCACCCAACTGATCTTCAGCATCTTTTACTTTCACCAGCGTTTCTG
GGTGAGCAAAAACAGGAAGGCAAAATGCCGCAAAAAAGGGAATAAGGGCGACACGGAAATGTTGAATACT
CATACTCTTCCTTTTTCAATATTATTGAAGCATTTATCAGGGTTATTGTCTCATGAGCGGATACATATTT
GAATGTATTTAGAAAAATAAACAAATAGGGGTTCCGCGCACATTTCCCCGAAAAGTGCCACCTAAATTGT
AAGCGTTAATATTTTGTTAAAATTCGCGTTAAATTTTTGTTAAATCAGCTCATTTTTTAACCAATAGGCC
GAAATCGGCAAAATCCCTTATAAATCAAAAGAATAGACCGAGATAGGGT
[37 nt withheld, positions 5650-5686]
AAAGAACGTGGACTCCAACGTCAAAGG
[49 nt withheld, positions 5714-5762]
T
[91 nt withheld, positions 5764-5854]
G
[124 nt withheld, positions 5856-5979]
CCCATTCGCCATTCAGGCTGCGCAACTGTTGGGAAGGGCGATCGGTGCGGGCCTCTTCGCTATTACGCCA
GCTGGCGAAAGGGGGATGTGCTGCAAGGCGATTAAGTTGGGTAACGCCAGGGTTTTCCCAGTCACGACGT
TGTAAAACGACGGCCAGTGAATTGTAATACGACTCACTATAGGGCGAATTGGAGCTCCACCGCGGTGGCG
GCCGCATAACTTCGTATAGCATACATTATACGAAGTTAT
Features (pLannotate 1.2.2; 16 found; start..end, strand, type, name):
    361..377     +  promoter       chicken β-actin promoter (fragment): contains a 21-bp deletion relative to the standard chicken β-actin promoter
    395..2314    +  CDS            ELL2: ELL2_HUMAN - Experimental evidence at protein level: Swiss-Prot protein existence level 1. Elongation factor component of the super elongation complex (SEC), a complex required to increase the catalytic rate of RNA polymerase II transcription by suppressing transient pausing by the polymerase at multiple sites along the DNA. Component of the little elongation complex (LEC), a complex required to regulate small nuclear RNA (snRNA) gene transcription by RNA polymerase II and III (PubMed:22195968). Plays a role in immunoglobulin secretion in plasma cells: directs efficient alternative mRNA proces
   3302..3321    +  misc_feature   MCS (fragment): pBluescript multiple cloning site
   3333..3351    -  promoter       T3 promoter: promoter for bacteriophage T3 RNA polymerase
   3396..3412    -  protein_bind   lac operator: The lac repressor binds to the lac operator to inhibit transcription in E. coli. This inhibition can be relieved by adding lactose or isopropyl-β-D-thiogalactopyranoside (IPTG). lac repressor encoded by lacI
   3420..3450    -  promoter       lac promoter: promoter for the E. coli lac operon
   3465..3486    -  protein_bind   CAP binding site: CAP binding activates transcription in the presence of cAMP. E. coli catabolite activator protein
   3499..3591    -  CDS            lacI (fragment): lac repressor; lacI; The lac repressor binds to the lac operator to inhibit transcription in E. coli. This inhibition can be relieved by adding lactose or isopropyl-β-D-thiogalactopyranoside (IPTG).
   3774..4362    -  rep_origin     ori: high-copy-number ColE1/pMB1/pBR322/pUC origin of replication
   4533..5393    -  CDS            AmpR: β-lactamase; bla; confers resistance to ampicillin, carbenicillin, and related antibiotics
   5394..5498    -  promoter       AmpR promoter: bla
   5551..5979    -  rep_origin     f1 ori (sequence partly withheld): f1 bacteriophage origin of replication; arrow indicates direction of (+) strand synthesis
   5984..6141    -  CDS            lacZα (fragment): LacZα fragment of β-galactosidase; lacZ fragment
   6144..6162    +  promoter       T7 promoter: promoter for bacteriophage T7 RNA polymerase
   6171..6194    +  misc_feature   MCS (fragment): pBluescript multiple cloning site
   6195..6228    +  protein_bind   loxP: Cre-mediated recombination occurs in the 8-bp core sequence (GCATACAT). Cre recombinase
