[The description below was written by a language model from this plasmid's Addgene catalogue record and pLannotate feature annotations shown in this document.]
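Description:
ELL2mRNA+polyA is a pBluescript-based plasmid built as a template for producing human ELL2 mRNA and protein in cell-free systems. It is not intended for expression in cells. It is propagated in E. coli using the high-copy ColE1/pUC-type origin and is selected with ampicillin through the β-lactamase gene. The usual pBluescript elements are also present: an f1 phage origin, lacZα and lac promoter/operator remnants, and T7 and T3 phage promoters flanking the cloning region.

The insert, derived from an IMAGE cDNA clone, carries the full ELL2 coding sequence. ELL2 is a transcription elongation factor of the super elongation complex and is implicated in alternative mRNA processing and immunoglobulin secretion in plasma cells. The T7 promoter lies upstream in the sense orientation, so T7 RNA polymerase generates a translatable ELL2 transcript. According to the record, the 3′ UTR was shortened to about 40 bp and followed by an encoded run of 30 adenosines, which gives the transcript a defined short poly(A) tail. The feature table does not annotate this tail. A loxP site sits between the T7-side polylinker and the insert, probably carried over from the source clone's vector, and no function is recorded for it. The short "chicken β-actin promoter" hit of under 20 bp just before the coding sequence is most likely a chance match.

The sequenced plasmid is 6,228 nt, larger than the roughly 5 kb implied by the catalogued backbone and insert sizes. About 1 kb downstream of the coding sequence is unannotated, and the record does not explain this discrepancy. The depositor notes that this plasmid is the parent for a series of ELL2 methionine mutants.
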