Addgene plasmid #127256: ELL2mRNA+polyA
Purpose: For in vitro translation of human ELL2 with 30 nt pA tail
Depositing lab: Christine Milcarek. Depositing organization: University of Pittsburgh (University, School of Medicine, and Cancer Institute). Publication: Transcription elongation factor ELL2 directs immunoglobulin secretion in plasma cells by stimulating altered RNA processing. Martincic K, Alkan SA, Cheatle A, Borghesi L, Milcarek C. Nat Immunol. 2009 Oct;10(10):1102-9. doi: 10.1038/ni.1786. Epub 2009 Sep 13. PubMed 19749764.
Backbone
  Vector backbone: pBluescript
  Backbone manufacturer: Addgene
  Backbone size w/o insert (bp): 3000
  Vector type: in vitro translation
Growth in bacteria
  Bacterial resistance: Ampicillin, 100 μg/mL
  Growth temperature: 37°C
  Growth strain: DH5alpha
  Copy number: Unknown
Gene/Insert
  Gene/Insert name: ELL2 (alt names: CM519; IMAGE Clone4822236)
  Species: H. sapiens (human)
  Insert size (bp): 1970
  Mutation: shortens 3'UTR to 40 bp adds A30 tail
  Entrez Gene: ELL2 (a.k.a. MRCCAT1)
  Promoter: T7
  Cloning method: Restriction Enzyme; 5′ cloning site SmaI (not destroyed); 3′ cloning site MluI (not destroyed)
  Sequencing primers: 5′ T7
Resource information
  A portion of this plasmid was derived from a plasmid made by: IMAGE Clone 4822236
Terms and licenses: Academic/Nonprofit Terms; Industry Terms: Not Available to Industry
Depositor comments: HindIIIAGCTTGGA(Ax30)CGCGT/AACCCC. This is the parent plasmid for the ELL2 Met mutants.
How to cite: ELL2mRNA+polyA was a gift from Christine Milcarek (Addgene plasmid # 127256 ; http://n2t.net/addgene:127256 ; RRID:Addgene_127256)
